Addgene plasmid #88612: pDONR223-ZNF753
Purpose: Donor Vector containing ZNF753 transcription factor, part of the Human TFome Collection
Depositing lab: Marc Vidal. Depositing organization: Dana-Farber Cancer Institute. Publication: A comprehensive library of human transcription factors for cell fate engineering. Ng AHM, Khoshakhlagh P, Rojo Arias JE, Pasquini G, Wang K, Swiersy A, Shipman SL, Appleton E, Kiaee K, Kohman RE, Vernet A, Dysart M, Leeper K, Saylor W, Huang JY, Graveline A, Taipale J, Hill DE, Vidal M, Melero-Martin JM, Busskamp V, Church GM. Nat Biotechnol. 2021 Apr;39(4):510-519. doi: 10.1038/s41587-020-0742-6. Epub 2020 Nov 30. PubMed 33257861.
Backbone
  Vector backbone: pDONR223
  Backbone manufacturer: Invitrogen
  Backbone size w/o insert (bp): 3000
  Vector type: Gateway Donor Vector
Growth in bacteria
  Bacterial resistance: Spectinomycin, 50 μg/mL
  Growth temperature: 37°C
  Growth strain: DH5alpha
  Copy number: High Copy
Gene/Insert
  Gene/Insert name: ZNF753 (alt name: ZFP41)
  Species: H. sapiens (human)
  Insert size (bp): 597
  Mutation: Last nucleotide of stop codon removed to allow for Gateway C-terminal fusions
  Entrez Gene: ZFP41 (a.k.a. ZNF753, FLJ00028, FLJ38705, DKFZp761O1618)
  Cloning method: Gateway Cloning
  Sequencing primers: 5′ M13F(-21); 3′ M13R
Terms and licenses: Academic/Nonprofit Terms; Industry Terms: Not Available to Industry
Depositor comments: Represents the ORFeome subset of the TFome
How to cite: pDONR223-ZNF753 was a gift from Marc Vidal (Addgene plasmid # 88612 ; http://n2t.net/addgene:88612 ; RRID:Addgene_88612)
