[The description below was written by a language model from this plasmid's Addgene catalogue record.]
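Description:
pDONR223-ZNF753 is a Gateway donor-backbone plasmid carrying the open reading frame of the human zinc finger transcription factor ZNF753, also catalogued under the gene symbol ZFP41. It is built on the roughly 3 kb pDONR223 backbone from Invitrogen, is maintained at high copy number in standard E. coli cloning strains, and is selected with spectinomycin. The insert is 597 bp and was introduced by Gateway recombination, so the plasmid functions as an entry clone in which the ORF is expected to be flanked by recombination sites. M13 forward and reverse primer sites on either side of the insert allow sequence verification. No feature table accompanies the record, so the exact origin of replication and attachment-site annotations are not given here.

The plasmid has no stated promoter driving the ORF in eukaryotic cells, consistent with its role as a shuttle for the coding sequence rather than an expression vector. The last nucleotide of the stop codon has been removed, which opens the reading frame at the 3′ end. After recombination into a destination vector, translation can therefore continue through the recombination site into a C-terminal tag or fusion partner supplied by that vector.

The clone is part of the Human TFome Collection, a comprehensive library of human transcription factors assembled for cell fate engineering, and belongs to the subset of that collection drawn from the ORFeome. Its typical use is as a source clone for transferring ZNF753 into expression vectors of choice, for example for overexpression screens or studies of individual factors.
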