>Addgene plasmid #88612 | pDONR223-ZNF753 | depositor partial sequence | sequence record 172216 | insert
ATGGAGAAGCCTGCAGGCAGAAAAAAGAAGACGCCGACCCCAAGGGAGGAGGCAGACGTGCAGAAGAGCG
CGCTCAGAGAGGAGAAGGTGTCCGGGGACAGAAAGCCACCTGAGAGGCCCACTGTGCCCAGGAAGCCCCG
CACAGAGCCCTGCCTGAGTCCTGAAGACGAAGAGCACGTCTTTGATGCCTTCGACGCTTCATTTAAAGAT
GACTTTGAGGGGGTTCCCGTGTTCATTCCTTTTCAGAGGAAGAAACCCTATGAGTGCAGTGAGTGTGGGC
GGATCTTTAAGCACAAGACAGACCACATTCGCCATCAGAGGGTCCACACTGGAGAGAAGCCCTTCAAGTG
TGCGCAGTGCGGGAAGGCCTTCCGGCACAGCTCTGACGTCACCAAACACCAGAGGACTCACACGGGAGAG
AAGCCCTTCAAATGCGGGGAGTGCGGGAAAGCCTTTAACTGCGGCTCCAATCTCCTGAAACATCAGAAGA
CGCACACCGGGGAGAAGCCCTACGAATGCACGCACTGTGGGAAAGCCTTTGCCTACAGCTCCTGTCTCAT
CCGCCATCAGAAACGCCACCCTCGGAAGAAGCCCTGA
